Addgene plasmid #46589: AB.pCCL.sin.cPPT.U6.miR-145-Decoy.hPGK.GFP.WPRE
Depositing lab: Brian Brown. Depositing organization: Icahn School of Medicine at Mount Sinai. Publication: High-throughput assessment of microRNA activity and function using microRNA sensor and decoy libraries. Mullokandov G, Baccarini A, Ruzo A, Jayaprakash AD, Tung N, Israelow B, Evans MJ, Sachidanandam R, Brown BD. Nat Methods. 2012 Jul 1;9(8):840-6. doi: 10.1038/nmeth.2078. PubMed 22751203.
Backbone
  Vector backbone: AB.pCCLsin.PPT.U6.hPGK.GFP.wpre
  Backbone size w/o insert (bp): 8233
  Vector type: Lentiviral
  Selectable markers: eGFP
Growth in bacteria
  Bacterial resistance: Ampicillin, 100 μg/mL
  Growth temperature: 37°C
  Growth strain: Stbl3
  Copy number: High Copy
Gene/Insert
  Gene/Insert name: miR-145 Decoy (alt name: 8312)
  Species: H. sapiens (human), M. musculus (mouse)
  Insert size (bp): 83
  Entrez Gene: MIR145 (a.k.a. MIRN145, miR-145, miRNA145); Mir145a (a.k.a. Mir145, Mirn, Mirn145, mir-145a, mmu-mir-1, mmu-mir-145, mmu-mir-145a)
  Promoter: hU6
  Cloning method: Restriction Enzyme; 5′ cloning site BsmBI (destroyed during cloning); 3′ cloning site BsmBI (destroyed during cloning)
  Sequencing primers: 5′ CATAATAGCAACAGACATAC; 3′ pBluescriptSK_primer
Terms and licenses: Academic/Nonprofit Terms; Industry Terms: Not Available to Industry
Depositor comments: Depositor Website: http://www.mountsinai.org/profiles/brian-d-brown/ Please cite Mullokandov, Baccarini, Ruzo et al. Nature Methods 2013.
How to cite: AB.pCCL.sin.cPPT.U6.miR-145-Decoy.hPGK.GFP.WPRE was a gift from Brian Brown (Addgene plasmid # 46589 ; http://n2t.net/addgene:46589 ; RRID:Addgene_46589)
