[The description below was written by a language model from this plasmid's Addgene catalogue record.]
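Description:
AB.pCCL.sin.cPPT.U6.miR-145-Decoy.hPGK.GFP.WPRE is a self-inactivating lentiviral transfer plasmid built on the pCCL backbone (about 8.2 kb without insert) for delivering a microRNA decoy against miR-145 into mammalian cells. It is maintained in bacteria as a high-copy, ampicillin-resistant plasmid; the record lists a recombination-deficient strain, which is commonly chosen to keep the repeated lentiviral LTR sequences stable. No drug selection for mammalian cells is recorded, and transduced cells are instead identified by eGFP fluorescence.

The payload consists of two expression units, as the name indicates. The human U6 promoter, an RNA polymerase III promoter suited to abundant expression of short non-coding RNAs, drives an 83 bp decoy insert that was cloned between BsmBI sites, both destroyed in the process. The decoy transcript is intended to act as a target for miR-145, sequestering the mature microRNA and thereby relieving repression of its natural targets; the record associates it with both the human and mouse miR-145 genes. Downstream, the human PGK promoter drives GFP as a constitutive marker of transduction, followed by a WPRE to enhance transcript stability and expression. The central polypurine tract (cPPT) improves nuclear import of the viral genome and so transduction efficiency, while the "sin" design removes LTR promoter activity after integration, leaving expression to the internal promoters.

The construct comes from work describing microRNA sensor and decoy libraries for high-throughput assessment of microRNA activity and function, and it is suited to stable loss-of-function studies of miR-145. No feature table was supplied, so the exact arrangement of elements is inferred from the plasmid name and catalogue fields.
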