>Addgene plasmid #46589 | AB.pCCL.sin.cPPT.U6.miR-145-Decoy.hPGK.GFP.WPRE | depositor partial sequence | sequence record 65881 | miR-145 Decoy
CATCAACAGGGATTCCTGGCTAAACTGGACCAAGTATTCTGGTCACAGAATACAACAGGGATTCCTGGCT
AAACTGGACCAAG
