>Addgene plasmid #46589 | AB.pCCL.sin.cPPT.U6.miR-145-Decoy.hPGK.GFP.WPRE | depositor partial sequence | sequence record 65882 | empty backbone
AATGCTTCAATAATATTGAAAAAGGAAGAGTATGAGTATTCAACATTTCCGTGTCGCCCTTATTCCCTTT
TTTGCGGCATTTTGCCTTCCTGTTTTTGCTCACCCAGAAACGCTGGTGAAAGTAAAAGATGCTGAAGATC
AGTTGGGTGCACGAGTGGGTTACATCGAACTGGATCTCAACAGCGGTAAGATCCTTGAGAGTTTTCGCCC
CGAAGAACGTTTTCCAATGATGAGCACTTTTAAAGTTCTGCTATGTGGCGCGGTATTATCCCGTATTGAC
GCCGGGCAAGAGCAACTCGGTCGCCGCATACACTATTCTCAGAATGACTTGGTTGAGTACTCACCAGTCA
CAGAAAAGCATCTTACGGATGGCATGACAGTAAGAGAATTATGCAGTGCTGCCATAACCATGAGTGATAA
CACTGCGGCCAACTTACTTCTGACAACGATCGGAGGACCGAAGGAGCTAACCGCTTTTTTGCACAACATG
GGGGATCATGTAACTCGCCTTGATCGTTGGGAACCGGAGCTGAATGAAGCCATACCAAACGACGAGCGTG
ACACCACGATGCCTGTAGCAATGGCAACAACGTTGCGCAAACTATTAACTGGCGAACTACTTACTCTAGC
TTCCCGGCAACAATTAATAGACTGGATGGAGGCGGATAAAGTTGCAGGACCACTTCTGCGCTCGGCCCTT
CCGGCTGGCTGGTTTATTGCTGATAAATCTGGAGCCGGTGAGCGTGGGTCTCGCGGTATCATTGCAGCAC
TGGGGCCAGATGGTAAGCCCTCCCGTATCGTAGTTATCTACACGACGGGGAGTCAGGCAACTATGGATGA
ACGAAATAGACAGATCGCTGAGATAGGTGCCTCACTGATTAAGCATTGGTAACTGTCAGACCAAGTTTAC
TCATATATACTTTAGATTGATTTAAAACTTCATTTTTAATTTAAAAGGATCTAGGTGAAGATCCTTTTTG
ATAATCTCATGACCAAAATCCCTTAACGTGAGTTTTCGTTCCACTGAGCGTCAGACCCCGTAGAAAAGAT
CAAAGGATCTTCTTGAGATCCTTTTTTTCTGCGCGTAATCTGCTGCTTGCAAACAAAAAAACCACCGCTA
CCAGCGGTGGTTTGTTTGCCGGATCAAGAGCTACCAACTCTTTTTCCGAAGGTAACTGGCTTCAGCAGAG
CGCAGATACCAAATACTGTCCTTCTAGTGTAGCCGTAGTTAGGCCACCACTTCAAGAACTCTGTAGCACC
GCCTACATACCTCGCTCTGCTAATCCTGTTACCAGTGGCTGCTGCCAGTGGCGATAAGTCGTGTCTTACC
GGGTTGGACTCAAGACGATAGTTACCGGATAAGGCGCAGCGGTCGGGCTGAACGGGGGGTTCGTGCACAC
AGCCCAGCTTGGAGCGAACGACCTACACCGAACTGAGATACCTACAGCGTGAGCTATGAGAAAGCGCCAC
GCTTCCCGAAGGGAGAAAGGCGGACAGGTATCCGGTAAGCGGCAGGGTCGGAACAGGAGAGCGCACGAGG
GAGCTTCCAGGGGGAAACGCCTGGTATCTTTATAGTCCTGTCGGGTTTCGCCACCTCTGACTTGAGCGTC
GATTTTTGTGATGCTCGTCAGGGGGGCGGAGCCTATGGAAAAACGCCAGCAACGCGGCCTTTTTACGGTT
CCTGGCCTTTTGCTGGCCTTTTGCTCACATGTTCTTTCCTGCGTTATCCCCTGATTCTGTGGATAACCGT
ATTACCGCCTTTGAGTGAGCTGATACCGCTCGCCGCAGCCGAACGACCGAGCGCAGCGAGTCAGTGAGCG
AGGAAGCGGAAGAGCGCCCAATACGCAAACCGCCTCTCCCCGCGCGTTGGCCGATTCATTAATGCAGCTG
GCACGACAGGTTTCCCGACTGGAAAGCGGGCAGTGAGCGCAACGCAATTAATGTGAGTTAGCTCACTCAT
TAGGCACCCCAGGCTTTACACTTTATGCTTCCGGCTCGTATGTTGTGTGGAATTGTGAGCGGATAACAAT
TTCACACAGGAAACAGCTATGACCATGATTACGCCAAGCGCGCAATTAACCCTCACTAAAGGGAACAAAA
GCTGGAGCTGCAAGCTTGGCCATTGCATACGTTGTATCCATATCATAATATGTACATTTATATTGGCTCA
TGTCCAACATTACCGCCATGTTGACATTGATTATTGACTAGTTATTAATAGTAATCAATTACGGGGTCAT
TAGTTCATAGCCCATATATGGAGTTCCGCGTTACATAACTTACGGTAAATGGCCCGCCTGGCTGACCGCC
CAACGACCCCCGCCCATTGACGTCAATAATGACGTATGTTCCCATAGTAACGCCAATAGGGACTTTCCAT
TGACGTCAATGGGTGGAGTATTTACGGTAAACTGCCCACTTGGCAGTACATCAAGTGTATCATATGCCAA
GTACGCCCCCTATTGACGTCAATGACGGTAAATGGCCCGCCTGGCATTATGCCCAGTACATGACCTTATG
GGACTTTCCTACTTGGCAGTACATCTACGTATTAGTCATCGCTATTACCATGGTGATGCGGTTTTGGCAG
TACATCAATGGGCGTGGATAGCGGTTTGACTCACGGGGATTTCCAAGTCTCCACCCCATTGACGTCAATG
GGAGTTTGTTTTGGCACCAAAATCAACGGGACTTTCCAAAATGTCGTAACAACTCCGCCCCATTGACGCA
AATGGGCGGTAGGCGTGTACGGTGGGAGGTCTATATAAGCAGAGCTCGTTTAGTGAACCGGGGTCTCTCT
GGTTAGACCAGATCTGAGCCTGGGAGCTCTCTGGCTAACTAGGGAACCCACTGCTTAAGCCTCAATAAAG
CTTGCCTTGAGTGCTTCAAGTAGTGTGTGCCCGTCTGTTGTGTGACTCTGGTAACTAGAGATCCCTCAGA
CCCTTTTAGTCAGTGTGGAAAATCTCTAGCAGTGGCGCCCGAACAGGGACCTGAAAGCGAAAGGGAAACC
AGAGCTCTCTCGACGCAGGACTCGGCTTGCTGAAGCGCGCACGGCAAGAGGCGAGGGGCGGCGACTGGTG
AGTACGCCAAAAATTTTGACTAGCGGAGGCTAGAAGGAGAGAGATGGGTGCGAGAGCGTCAGTATTAAGC
GGGGGAGAATTAGATCGCGATGGGAAAAAATTCGGTTAAGGCCAGGGGGAAAGAAAAAATATAAATTAAA
ACATATAGTATGGGCAAGCAGGGAGCTAGAACGATTCGCAGTTAATCCTGGCCTGTTAGAAACATCAGAA
GGCTGTAGACAAATACTGGGACAGCTACAACCATCCCTTCAGACAGGATCAGAAGAACTTAGATCATTAT
ATAATACAGTAGCAACCCTCTATTGTGTGCATCAAAGGATAGAGATAAAAGACACCAAGGAAGCTTTAGA
CAAGATAGAGGAAGAGCAAAACAAAAGTAAGACCACCGCACAGCAAGCGGCCGCTGATCTTCAGACCTGG
AGGAGGAGATATGAGGGACAATTGGAGAAGTGAATTATATAAATATAAAGTAGTAAAAATTGAACCATTA
GGAGTAGCACCCACCAAGGCAAAGAGAAGAGTGGTGCAGAGAGAAAAAAGAGCAGTGGGAATAGGAGCTT
TGTTCCTTGGGTTCTTGGGAGCAGCAGGAAGCACTATGGGCGCAGCCTCAATGACGCTGACGGTACAGGC
CAGACAATTATTGTCTGGTATAGTGCAGCAGCAGAACAATTTGCTGAGGGCTATTGAGGCGCAACAGCAT
CTGTTGCAACTCACAGTCTGGGGCATCAAGCAGCTCCAGGCAAGAATCCTGGCTGTGGAAAGATACCTAA
AGGATCAACAGCTCCTGGGGATTTGGGGTTGCTCTGGAAAACTCATTTGCACCACTGCTGTGCCTTGGAA
TGCTAGTTGGAGTAATAAATCTCTGGAACAGATTTGGAATCACACGACCTGGATGGAGTGGGACAGAGAA
ATTAACAATTACACAAGCTTAATACACTCCTTAATTGAAGAATCGCAAAACCAGCAAGAAAAGAATGAAC
AAGAATTATTGGAATTAGATAAATGGGCAAGTTTGTGGAATTGGTTTAACATAACAAATTGGCTGTGGTA
TATAAAATTATTCATAATGATAGTAGGAGGCTTGGTAGGTTTAAGAATAGTTTTTGCTGTACTTTCTATA
GTGAATAGAGTTAGGCAGGGATATTCACCATTATCGTTTCAGACCCACCTCCCAACCCCGAGGGGACCCG
ACAGGCCCGAAGGAATAGAAGAAGAAGGTGGAGAGAGAGACAGAGACAGATCCATTCGATTAGTGAACGG
ATCTCGACGGTATCGGTTAACTTTTAAAAGAAAAGGGGGGATTGGGGGGTACAGTGCAGGGGAAAGAATA
GTAGACATAATAGCAACAGACATACAAACTAAAGAATTACAAAAACAAATTACAAAAATTCAAAATTTTA
TCGATCACGAGACTAGCCTCGAGAAGCTTGATATCGAATTCAAAAAAGACGGCGCTAGGATCATCGAGAC
GGTACCGTCTCCGATGATCCTAGCGCCGTCAAACAAGGCTTTTCTCCAAGGGATATTTATAGTCTCAAAA
CACACAATTACTTTACAGTTAGGGTGAGTTTCCTTTTGTGCTGTTTTTTAAAATAATAATTTAGTATTTG
TATCTCTTATAGAAATCCAAGCCTATCATGTAAAATGTAGCTAGTATTAAAAAGAACAGATTATCTGTCT
TTTATCGCACATTAAGCCTCTATAGTTACTAGGAAATATTATATGCAAATTAACCGGGGCAGGGGAGTAG
CCGAGCTTCTCCCACAAGTCTGTGCGAGGGGGCCGGCGCGGGCCTAGAGATGGCGGCGTCGGATGGATCC
ACTAGTTCTAGAGCGGCCATCGAATTCCCACGGGGTTGGGGTTGCGCCTTTTCCAAGGCAGCCCTGGGTT
TGCGCAGGGACGCGGCTGCTCTGGGCGTGGTTCCGGGAAACGCAGCGGCGCCGACCCTGGGTCTCGCACA
TTCTTCACGTCCGTTCGCAGCGTCACCCGGATCTTCGCCGCTACCCTTGTGGGCCCCCCGGCGACGCTTC
CTGCTCCGCCCCTAAGTCGGGAAGGTTCCTTGCGGTTCGCGGCGTGCCGGACGTGACAAACGGAAGCCGC
ACGACTCACTAGTACCCTCGCAGACGGACAGCGCCAGGGAGCAATGGCAGCGCGCCGACCGCGATGGGCT
GTGGCCAATAGCGGCTGCTCAGCGGGGCGCGCCGAGAGCAGCGGCCGGGAAGGGGCGGTGCGGGAGGCGG
GGTGTGGGGCGGTAGTGTGGGCCCTGTTCCTGCCCGCGCGGTGTTCCGCATTCTGCAAGCCTCCGGAGCG
CACGTCGGCAGTCGGCTCCCTCGTTGACCGAATCACCGACCTCTCTCCCCAGGGGGATCCACCGGTCGCC
ACCATGGTGAGCAAGGGCGAGGAGCTGTTCACCGGGGTGGTGCCCATCCTGGTCGAGCTGGACGGCGACG
TAAACGGCCACAAGTTCAGCGTGTCCGGCGAGGGCGAGGGCGATGCCACCTACGGCAAGCTGACCCTGAA
GTTCATCTGCACCACCGGCAAGCTGCCCGTGCCCTGGCCCACCCTCGTGACCACCCTGACCTACGGCGTG
CAGTGCTTCAGCCGCTACCCCGACCACATGAAGCAGCACGACTTCTTCAAGTCCGCCATGCCCGAAGGCT
ACGTCCAGGAGCGCACCATCTTCTTCAAGGACGACGGCAACTACAAGACCCGCGCCGAGGTGAAGTTCGA
GGGCGACACCCTGGTGAACCGCATCGAGCTGAAGGGCATCGACTTCAAGGAGGACGGCAACATCCTGGGG
CACAAGCTGGAGTACAACTACAACAGCCACAACGTCTATATCATGGCCGACAAGCAGAAGAACGGCATCA
AGGTGAACTTCAAGATCCGCCACAACATCGAGGACGGCAGCGTGCAGCTCGCCGACCACTACCAGCAGAA
CACCCCCATCGGCGACGGCCCCGTGCTGCTGCCCGACAACCACTACCTGAGCACCCAGTCCGCCCTGAGC
AAAGACCCCAACGAGAAGCGCGATCACATGGTCCTGCTGGAGTTCGTGACCGCCGCCGGGATCACTCTCG
GCATGGACGAGCTGTACAAGTAAAGCGGCCGCGTCGACAATCAACCTCTGGATTACAAAATTTGTGAAAG
ATTGACTGGTATTCTTAACTATGTTGCTCCTTTTACGCTATGTGGATACGCTGCTTTAATGCCTTTGTAT
CATGCTATTGCTTCCCGTATGGCTTTCATTTTCTCCTCCTTGTATAAATCCTGGTTGCTGTCTCTTTATG
AGGAGTTGTGGCCCGTTGTCAGGCAACGTGGCGTGGTGTGCACTGTGTTTGCTGACGCAACCCCCACTGG
TTGGGGCATTGCCACCACCTGTCAGCTCCTTTCCGGGACTTTCGCTTTCCCCCTCCCTATTGCCACGGCG
GAACTCATCGCCGCCTGCCTTGCCCGCTGCTGGACAGGGGCTCGGCTGTTGGGCACTGACAATTCCGTGG
TGTTGTCGGGGAAGCTGACGTCCTTTCCATGGCTGCTCGCCTGTGTTGCCACCTGGATTCTGCGCGGGAC
GTCCTTCTGCTACGTCCCTTCGGCCCTCAATCCAGCGGACCTTCCTTCCCGCGGCCTGCTGCCGGCTCTG
CGGCCTCTTCCGCGTCTTCGCCTTCGCCCTCAGACGAGTCGGATCTCCCTTTGGGCCGCCTCCCCGCCTG
GAATTCGAGCTCGGTACCTTTAAGACCAATGACTTACAAGGCAGCTGTAGATCTTAGCCACTTTTTAAAA
GAAAAGGGGGGACTGGAAGGGCTAATTCACTCCCAACGAAGACAAGATCTGCTTTTTGCTTGTACTGGGT
CTCTCTGGTTAGACCAGATCTGAGCCTGGGAGCTCTCTGGCTAACTAGGGAACCCACTGCTTAAGCCTCA
ATAAAGCTTGCCTTGAGTGCTTCAAGTAGTGTGTGCCCGTCTGTTGTGTGACTCTGGTAACTAGAGATCC
CTCAGACCCTTTTAGTCAGTGTGGAAAATCTCTAGCAGTAGTAGTTCATGTCATCTTATTATTCAGTATT
TATAACTTGCAAAGAAATGAATATCAGAGAGTGAGAGGAACTTGTTTATTGCAGCTTATAATGGTTACAA
ATAAAGCAATAGCATCACAAATTTCACAAATAAAGCATTTTTTTCACTGCATTCTAGTTGTGGTTTGTCC
AAACTCATCAATGTATCTTATCATGTCTGGCTCTAGCTATCCCGCCCCTAACTCCGCCCAGTTCCGCCCA
TTCTCCGCCCCATGGCTGACTAATTTTTTTTATTTATGCAGAGGCCGAGGCCGCCTCGGCCTCTGAGCTA
TTCCAGAAGTAGTGAGGAGGCTTTTTTGGAGGCCTAGGCTTTTGCGTCGAGACGTACCCAATTCGCCCTA
TAGTGAGTCGTATTACGCGCGCTCACTGGCCGTCGTTTTACAACGTCGTGACTGGGAAAACCCTGGCGTT
ACCCAACTTAATCGCCTTGCAGCACATCCCCCTTTCGCCAGCTGGCGTAATAGCGAAGAGGCCCGCACCG
ATCGCCCTTCCCAACAGTTGCGCAGCCTGAATGGCGAATGGCGCG
[124 nt withheld, positions 7676-7799]
C
[91 nt withheld, positions 7801-7891]
A
[49 nt withheld, positions 7893-7941]
CCTTTGACGTTGGAGTCCACGTTCTTT
[37 nt withheld, positions 7969-8005]
ACCCTATCTCGGTCTATTCTTTTGATTTATAAGGGATTTTGCCGATTTCGGCCTATTGGTTAAAAAATGA
GCTGATTTAACAAAAATTTAACGCGAATTTTAACAAAATATTAACGTTTACAATTTCC
