>Addgene plasmid #46589 | AB.pCCL.sin.cPPT.U6.miR-145-Decoy.hPGK.GFP.WPRE | addgene partial sequence | sequence record 66959 | pBluescript-SK 5'-tctagaactagtggatc-3'
CGCGCCGGCCCCCTCGCACAGACTTGTGGGAGAAGCTCGGCTACTCCCCTGCCCCGGTTAATTTGCATAT
AATATTTCCTAGTAACTATAGAGGCTTAATGTGCGATAAAAGACAGATAATCTGTTCTTTTTAATACTAG
CTACATTTTACATGATAGGCTTGGATTTCTATAAGAGATACAAATACTAAATTATTATTTTAAAAAACAG
CACAAAAGGAAACTCACCCTAACTGTAAAGTAATTGTGTGTTTTGAGACTATAAATATCCCTTGGAGAAA
AGCCTTGTTTGACGGCGCTAGGATCATCAACAGGGATTCCTGGCTAAACTGGACCAAGTATTCTGGTCAC
AGAATACAACAGGGATTCCTGGCTAAACTGGACCAAGATGATCCTAGCGCCGTCTTTTTTGAATTCGATA
TCAAGCTTCTCGAGGCTAGTCTCGTGATCGATAAAATTTTGAATTTTTGTAATTTGTTTTTGTAATTCTT
TAGTTTGTATGTCTGTTGCTATTATGTC
